Addgene plasmid #250949: pKC148_Lenti_Tetoff_MVP_EF1a_tagRFP
Purpose: A lentiviral vector express MVP gene under a Tetoff system. Contains tagRFP as selection marker.
Depositing lab: Fei Chen. Depositing organization: Broad Institute. Publication: A genetically encoded device for transcriptome storage in mammalian cells. Chao YK, Wu M, Gong Q, Chen F. Science. 2026 Jan 15:eadz9353. doi: 10.1126/science.adz9353. PubMed 41538410.
Backbone
  Vector backbone: pLenti-tetON-KRAB-dCas9-DHFR-EF1a-TagRFP-2A-tet3G
  Backbone manufacturer: Emma Rawlins (Addgene plasmid # 167935)
  Vector type: Mammalian Expression, Lentiviral
  Selectable markers: tagRFP
Growth in bacteria
  Bacterial resistance: Ampicillin, 100 μg/mL
  Growth temperature: 37°C
  Growth strain: NEB Stable
  Copy number: High Copy
Gene/Insert
  Gene/Insert name: MVP
  Species: H. sapiens (human)
  Insert size (bp): 2679
  Entrez Gene: MVP (a.k.a. LRP, VAULT1)
  Promoter: TRE3G
  Cloning method: Gibson Cloning
  Sequencing primers: 5′ TTCAAAAGGTATAGGAACTTCGCTC
Resource information
  A portion of this plasmid was derived from a plasmid made by: Thomas Muir (Addgene plasmid # 202206)
Terms and licenses: Academic/Nonprofit Terms; Industry Terms: Not Available to Industry
How to cite: pKC148_Lenti_Tetoff_MVP_EF1a_tagRFP was a gift from Fei Chen (Addgene plasmid # 250949 ; http://n2t.net/addgene:250949 ; RRID:Addgene_250949)
