[The description below was written by a language model from this plasmid's Addgene catalogue record and pLannotate feature annotations shown in this document.]
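Description:
pKC148_Lenti_Tetoff_MVP_EF1a_tagRFP is an 11.4 kb HIV-1-based lentiviral transfer plasmid for tetracycline-regulated expression of human major vault protein (MVP) in mammalian cells. It was built by Gibson cloning on a pLenti tetON-KRAB-dCas9-DHFR-EF1a-TagRFP-2A-tet3G backbone. In bacteria it is maintained through a high-copy ColE1/pUC origin and an ampicillin resistance (β-lactamase) gene. The viral portion contains a truncated 5' LTR, the Ψ packaging signal with a gag fragment, the Rev response element for Rev-dependent export of the genomic RNA, the cPPT/CTS, a WPRE to boost transcript levels, and a ΔU3 self-inactivating 3' LTR. Packaging functions must therefore be supplied in trans, and the integrated provirus lacks LTR promoter activity.

Two expression units sit between the LTRs. The first places the 2,679 bp MVP coding sequence under the TRE3G Tet-responsive promoter, followed by a rabbit β-globin poly(A) signal. MVP is the main structural subunit of vault particles. The second uses an EF-1α core promoter with an HTLV-1 LTR-derived element to drive TagRFP constitutively, followed by a Tet transactivator fused to VP16-derived activation repeats. The backbone name suggests the two are linked by a 2A peptide, although no 2A is annotated. The annotation tool labels the transactivator as an rtTA3 fragment, which would be Tet-On. The name and stated purpose describe a Tet-Off system, in which expression is on by default and repressed by doxycycline, and the record does not resolve this beyond the partial match. There is no drug selection marker for mammalian cells, so transduced cells are identified or sorted by red fluorescence. The associated work concerns a genetically encoded device for transcriptome storage in mammalian cells.
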