Features (pLannotate 1.2.2; 28 found; start..end, strand, type, name):
      1..589     +  rep_origin     ori: high-copy-number ColE1/pMB1/pBR322/pUC origin of replication
    772..826     +  CDS            lacI (fragment): lac repressor; lacI; The lac repressor binds to the lac operator to inhibit transcription in E. coli. This inhibition can be relieved by adding lactose or isopropyl-β-D-thiogalactopyranoside (IPTG).
    832..925     +  rep_origin     SV40 ori (fragment): SV40 origin of replication
    950..987     +  CDS            lacI (fragment): lac repressor; lacI; The lac repressor binds to the lac operator to inhibit transcription in E. coli. This inhibition can be relieved by adding lactose or isopropyl-β-D-thiogalactopyranoside (IPTG).
   1000..1021    +  protein_bind   CAP binding site: CAP binding activates transcription in the presence of cAMP. E. coli catabolite activator protein
   1036..1066    +  promoter       lac promoter: promoter for the E. coli lac operon
   1070..1092    +  protein_bind   lac operator (fragment): The lac repressor binds to the lac operator to inhibit transcription in E. coli. This inhibition can be relieved by adding lactose or isopropyl-β-D-thiogalactopyranoside (IPTG). lac repressor encoded by lacI
   1124..1207    +  polyA_signal   SV40 poly(A) signal (fragment): SV40 polyadenylation signal
   1374..1703    +  CDS            nef (fragment): NEF_HV1BR - Experimental evidence at protein level: Swiss-Prot protein existence level 1. Extracellular Nef protein targets CD4(+) T-lymphocytes for apoptosis by interacting with CXCR4 surface receptors (PubMed:14990729). From Human immunodeficiency virus type 1 group M subtype B (isolate BRU/LAI) (HIV-1).
   1751..2008    +  LTR            5' LTR (truncated): truncated 5' long terminal repeat (LTR) from HIV-1
   2055..2180    +  misc_feature   HIV-1 Ψ: packaging signal of human immunodeficiency virus type 1
   2164..2502    +  CDS            HIV-1 gag (fragment): gag protein from human immunodeficiency virus 1; gag
   2677..2910    +  misc_feature   RRE: The Rev response element (RRE) of HIV-1 allows for Rev-dependent mRNA export from the nucleus to the cytoplasm.
   3287..3387    +  CDS            Rev (fragment): human immunodeficiency virus 1 (HIV-1) Rev protein; rev; enhances nuclear export of unspliced and incompletely spliced viral mRNAs
   3432..3549    +  misc_feature   cPPT/CTS: central polypurine tract and central termination sequence of HIV-1
   3616..3990    +  promoter       TRE3G promoter: 3rd-generation Tet-responsive promoter that can be activated by binding of Tet-On® 3G
   4054..6732    +  CDS            MVP: MVP_HUMAN - Also known as LRP. Experimental evidence at protein level: Swiss-Prot protein existence level 1. Required for normal vault structure. Vaults are multi-subunit structures that may act as scaffolds for proteins involved in signal transduction. Vaults may also play a role in nucleo-cytoplasmic transport. Down-regulates IFNG-mediated STAT1 signaling and subsequent activation of JAK. Down-regulates SRC activity and signaling through MAP kinases. From Homo sapiens (Human).
   6865..6920    +  polyA_signal   β-globin poly(A) signal: rabbit β-globin polyadenylation signal (Gil and Proudfoot, 1987)
   7124..7335    +  promoter       EF-1α core promoter: core promoter for human elongation factor EF-1α
   7348..7616    +  LTR            5' LTR (truncated): truncated 5' long terminal repeat (LTR) from human T-cell leukemia virus (HTLV) type 1
   7657..8367    +  CDS            TagRFP: monomeric derivative of red fluorescent protein from Entacmaea quadricolor (Merzlyak et al., 2007) mammalian codon-optimized
   8428..9125    +  CDS            rtTA3 (fragment): reverse tetracycline transactivator 3 activates expression from Tet-responsive promoters in the presence of doxycycline
   9055..9165    +  CDS            VP48: 3 tandem repeats of the minimal activation domain of herpes simplex virus VP16 (Cheng et al., 2013)
   9187..9775    +  misc_feature   WPRE: woodchuck hepatitis virus posttranscriptional regulatory element
   9783..9848    +  CDS            nef (fragment): NEF_HV1Z2 - Experimental evidence at protein level: Swiss-Prot protein existence level 1. Extracellular Nef protein targets CD4(+) T-lymphocytes for apoptosis by interacting with CXCR4 surface receptors. From Human immunodeficiency virus type 1 group M subtype D (isolate Z2/CDC-Z34) (HIV-1).
   9850..10083   +  LTR            3' LTR (ΔU3): self-inactivating 3' long terminal repeat (LTR) from HIV-1
  10288..10392   +  promoter       AmpR promoter: bla
  10393..11253   +  CDS            AmpR: β-lactamase; bla; confers resistance to ampicillin, carbenicillin, and related antibiotics
>Addgene plasmid #250949 | pKC148_Lenti_Tetoff_MVP_EF1a_tagRFP | addgene full sequence | sequence record 498563 | Addgene NGS Result
TTGAGATCCTTTTTTTCTGCGCGTAATCTGCTGCTTGCAAACAAAAAAACCACCGCTACCAGCGGTGGTT
TGTTTGCCGGATCAAGAGCTACCAACTCTTTTTCCGAAGGTAACTGGCTTCAGCAGAGCGCAGATACCAA
ATACTGTTCTTCTAGTGTAGCCGTAGTTAGGCCACCACTTCAAGAACTCTGTAGCACCGCCTACATACCT
CGCTCTGCTAATCCTGTTACCAGTGGCTGCTGCCAGTGGCGATAAGTCGTGTCTTACCGGGTTGGACTCA
AGACGATAGTTACCGGATAAGGCGCAGCGGTCGGGCTGAACGGGGGGTTCGTGCACACAGCCCAGCTTGG
AGCGAACGACCTACACCGAACTGAGATACCTACAGCGTGAGCTATGAGAAAGCGCCACGCTTCCCGAAGG
GAGAAAGGCGGACAGGTATCCGGTAAGCGGCAGGGTCGGAACAGGAGAGCGCACGAGGGAGCTTCCAGGG
GGAAACGCCTGGTATCTTTATAGTCCTGTCGGGTTTCGCCACCTCTGACTTGAGCGTCGATTTTTGTGAT
GCTCGTCAGGGGGGCGGAGCCTATGGAAAAACGCCAGCAACGCGGCCTTTTTACGGTTCCTGGCCTTTTG
CTGGCCTTTTGCTCACATGTTCTTTCCTGCGTTATCCCCTGATTCTGTGGATAACCGTATTACCGCCTTT
GAGTGAGCTGATACCGCTCGCCGCAGCCGAACGACCGAGCGCAGCGAGTCAGTGAGCGAGGAAGCGGAAG
AGCGCCCAATACGCAAACCGCCTCTCCCCGCGCGTTGGCCGATTCATTAATGCAGCAAGCTCATGGCTGA
CTAATTTTTTTTATTTATGCAGAGGCCGAGGCCGCCTCGGCCTCTGAGCTATTCCAGAAGTAGTGAGGAG
GCTTTTTTGGAGGCCTAGGCTTTTGCAAAAAGCTCCCCGTGGCACGACAGGTTTCCCGACTGGAAAGCGG
GCAGTGAGCGCAACGCAATTAATGTGAGTTAGCTCACTCATTAGGCACCCCAGGCTTTACACTTTATGCT
TCCGGCTCGTATGTTGTGTGGAATTGTGAGCGGATAACAATTTCACACAGGAAACAGCTATGACATGATT
ACGAATTTCACAAATAAAGCATTTTTTTCACTGCATTCTAGTTGTGGTTTGTCCAAACTCATCAATGTAT
CTTATCATGTCTGGATCAACTGGATAACTCAAGCTAACCAAAATCATCCCAAACTTCCCACCCCATACCC
TATTACCACTGCCAATTACCTGTGGTTTCATTTACTCTAAACCTGTGATTCCTCTGAATTATTTTCATTT
TAAAGAAATTGTATTTGTTAAATATGTACTACAAACTTAGTAGTTGGAAGGGCTAATTCACTCCCAAAGA
AGACAAGATATCCTTGATCTGTGGATCTACCACACACAAGGCTACTTCCCTGATTAGCAGAACTACACAC
CAGGGCCAGGGGTCAGATATCCACTGACCTTTGGATGGTGCTACAAGCTAGTACCAGTTGAGCCAGATAA
GGTAGAAGAGGCCAATAAAGGAGAGAACACCAGCTTGTTACACCCTGTGAGCCTGCATGGGATGGATGAC
CCGGAGAGAGAAGTGTTAGAGTGGAGGTTTGACAGCCGCCTAGCATTTCATCACGTGGCCCGAGAGCTGC
ATCCGGAGTACTTCAAGAACTGCTGATATCGAGCTTGCTACAAGGGACTTTCCGCTGGGGACTTTCCAGG
GAGGCGTGGCCTGGGCGGGACTGGGGAGTGGCGAGCCCTCAGATCCTGCATATAAGCAGCTGCTTTTTGC
CTGTACTGGGTCTCTCTGGTTAGACCAGATCTGAGCCTGGGAGCTCTCTGGCTAACTAGGGAACCCACTG
CTTAAGCCTCAATAAAGCTTGCCTTGAGTGCTTCAAGTAGTGTGTGCCCGTCTGTTGTGTGACTCTGGTA
ACTAGAGATCCCTCAGACCCTTTTAGTCAGTGTGGAAAATCTCTAGCAGTGGCGCCCGAACAGGGACTTG
AAAGCGAAAGGGAAACCAGAGGAGCTCTCTCGACGCAGGACTCGGCTTGCTGAAGCGCGCACGGCAAGAG
GCGAGGGGCGGCGACTGGTGAGTACGCCAAAAATTTTGACTAGCGGAGGCTAGAAGGAGAGAGATGGGTG
CGAGAGCGTCAGTATTAAGCGGGGGAGAATTAGATCGCGATGGGAAAAAATTCGGTTAAGGCCAGGGGGA
AAGAAAAAATATAAATTAAAACATATAGTATGGGCAAGCAGGGAGCTAGAACGATTCGCAGTTAATCCTG
GCCTGTTAGAAACATCAGAAGGCTGTAGACAAATACTGGGACAGCTACAACCATCCCTTCAGACAGGATC
AGAAGAACTTAGATCATTATATAATACAGTAGCAACCCTCTATTGTGTGCATCAAAGGATAGAGATAAAA
GACACCAAGGAAGCTTTAGACAAGATAGAGGAAGAGCAAAACAAAAGTAAGACCACCGCACAGCAAGCGG
CCGGCCGCTGATCTTCAGACCTGGAGGAGGAGATATGAGGGACAATTGGAGAAGTGAATTATATAAATAT
AAAGTAGTAAAAATTGAACCATTAGGAGTAGCACCCACCAAGGCAAAGAGAAGAGTGGTGCAGAGAGAAA
AAAGAGCAGTGGGAATAGGAGCTTTGTTCCTTGGGTTCTTGGGAGCAGCAGGAAGCACTATGGGCGCAGC
GTCAATGACGCTGACGGTACAGGCCAGACAATTATTGTCTGGTATAGTGCAGCAGCAGAACAATTTGCTG
AGGGCTATTGAGGCGCAACAGCATCTGTTGCAACTCACAGTCTGGGGCATCAAGCAGCTCCAGGCAAGAA
TCCTGGCTGTGGAAAGATACCTAAAGGATCAACAGCTCCTGGGGATTTGGGGTTGCTCTGGAAAACTCAT
TTGCACCACTGCTGTGCCTTGGAATGCTAGTTGGAGTAATAAATCTCTGGAACAGATTTGGAATCACACG
ACCTGGATGGAGTGGGACAGAGAAATTAACAATTACACAAGCTTAATACACTCCTTAATTGAAGAATCGC
AAAACCAGCAAGAAAAGAATGAACAAGAATTATTGGAATTAGATAAATGGGCAAGTTTGTGGAATTGGTT
TAACATAACAAATTGGCTGTGGTATATAAAATTATTCATAATGATAGTAGGAGGCTTGGTAGGTTTAAGA
ATAGTTTTTGCTGTACTTTCTATAGTGAATAGAGTTAGGCAGGGATATTCACCATTATCGTTTCAGACCC
ACCTCCCAACCCCGAGGGGACCCGACAGGCCCGAAGGAATAGAAGAAGAAGGTGGAGAGAGAGACAGAGA
CAGATCCATTCGATTAGTGAACGGATCTCGACGGTATCGCCGAATTCACAAATGGCAGTATTCATCCACA
ATTTTAAAAGAAAAGGGGGGATTGGGGGGTACAGTGCAGGGGAAAGAATAGTAGACATAATAGCAACAGA
CATACAAACTAAAGAATTACAAAAACAAATTACAAAAATTCAAAATTTTCGGGTTTATTACAGGGACAGC
AGAGATCCAGTTTGGACTAGACCGGTGGCCTCCACGGCCACTAGATTACTCCCTATCAGTGATAGAGAAC
GTATGAAGAGTTTACTCCCTATCAGTGATAGAGAACGTATGCAGACTTTACTCCCTATCAGTGATAGAGA
ACGTATAAGGAGTTTACTCCCTATCAGTGATAGAGAACGTATGACCAGTTTACTCCCTATCAGTGATAGA
GAACGTATCTACAGTTTACTCCCTATCAGTGATAGAGAACGTATATCCAGTTTACTCCCTATCAGTGATA
GAGAACGTATAAGCTTTAGGCGTGTACGGTGGGCGCCTATAAAAGCAGAGCTCGTTTAGTGAACCGTCAG
ATCGCCTGGAGCAATTCCACAACACTTTTGTCTTATACCAACTTTCCGTACCACTTCCTACCCTCGTAAA
GAAGTTCCTATTCCGAAGTTCCTATTCTTCAAAAGGTATAGGAACTTCGCTCGAGCCGCCACCATGGCAA
CTGAAGAGTTCATCATCCGCATCCCCCCATACCACTATATCCATGTGCTGGACCAGAACAGCAACGTGTC
CCGTGTGGAGGTCGGGCCAAAGACCTACATCCGGCAGGACAATGAGAGGGTACTGTTTGCCCCCATGCGC
ATGGTGACCGTCCCCCCACGTCACTACTGCACAGTGGCCAACCCTGTGTCTCGGGATGCCCAGGGCTTGG
TGCTGTTTGATGTCACAGGGCAAGTTCGGCTTCGCCACGCTGACCTCGAGATCCGGCTGGCCCAGGACCC
CTTCCCCCTGTACCCAGGGGAGGTGCTGGAAAAGGACATCACACCCCTGCAGGTGGTTCTGCCCAACACT
GCCCTCCATCTAAAGGCGCTGCTTGATTTTGAGGATAAAGATGGAGACAAGGTGGTGGCAGGAGATGAGT
GGCTTTTCGAGGGACCTGGCACGTACATCCCCCGGAAGGAAGTGGAGGTCGTGGAGATCATTCAGGCCAC
CATCATCAGGCAGAACCAGGCTCTGCGGCTCAGGGCCCGCAAGGAGTGCTGGGACCGGGACGGCAAGGAG
AGGGTGACAGGGGAAGAATGGCTGGTCACCACAGTAGGGGCGTACCTCCCAGCGGTGTTTGAGGAGGTTC
TGGATTTGGTGGACGCCGTCATCCTTACGGAAAAGACAGCCCTGCACCTCCGGGCTCGGCGGAACTTCCG
GGACTTCAGGGGAGTGTCCCGCCGCACTGGGGAGGAGTGGCTGGTAACAGTGCAGGACACAGAGGCCCAC
GTGCCAGATGTCCACGAGGAGGTGCTGGGGGTTGTGCCCATCACCACCCTGGGCCCCCACAACTACTGCG
TGATTCTCGACCCTGTCGGACCGGATGGCAAGAATCAGCTGGGGCAGAAGCGCGTGGTCAAGGGAGAGAA
GTCTTTTTTCCTCCAGCCAGGAGAGCAGCTGGAACAAGGCATCCAGGATGTGTATGTGCTGTCGGAGCAG
CAGGGGCTGCTGCTGAGGGCCCTGCAGCCCCTGGAGGAGGGGGAGGATGAGGAGAAGGTCTCACACCAGG
CTGGGGACCACTGGCTCATCCGCGGACCCCTGGAGTATGTGCCATCTGCCAAAGTGGAGGTGGTGGAGGA
GCGCCAGGCCATCCCTCTAGACGAGAACGAGGGCATCTATGTGCAGGATGTCAAGACCGGAAAGGTGCGC
GCTGTGATTGGAAGCACCTACATGCTGACCCAGGACGAAGTCCTGTGGGAGAAAGAGCTGCCTCCCGGGG
TGGAGGAGCTGCTGAACAAGGGGCAGGACCCTCTGGCAGACAGGGGTGAGAAGGACACAGCTAAGAGCCT
CCAGCCCTTGGCGCCCCGGAACAAGACCCGTGTGGTCAGCTACCGCGTGCCCCACAACGCTGCGGTGCAG
GTGTACGACTACCGAGAGAAGCGAGCCCGCGTGGTCTTCGGGCCTGAGCTGGTGTCGCTGGGTCCTGAGG
AGCAGTTCACAGTGTTGTCCCTCTCAGCTGGGCGGCCCAAGCGTCCCCATGCCCGCCGTGCGCTCTGCCT
GCTGCTGGGGCCTGACTTCTTCACAGACGTCATCACCATCGAAACGGCGGATCATGCCAGGCTGCAACTG
CAGCTGGCCTACAACTGGCACTTTGAGGTGAATGACCGGAAGGACCCCCAAGAGACGGCCAAGCTCTTTT
CAGTGCCAGACTTTGTAGGTGATGCCTGCAAAGCCATCGCATCCCGGGTGCGGGGGGCCGTGGCCTCTGT
CACTTTCGATGACTTCCATAAGAACTCAGCCCGCATCATTCGCACTGCTGTCTTTGGCTTTGAGACCTCG
GAAGCGAAGGGCCCCGATGGCATGGCCCTGCCCAGGCCCCGGGACCAGGCTGTCTTCCCCCAAAACGGGC
TGGTGGTCAGCAGTGTGGACGTGCAGTCAGTGGAGCCTGTGGATCAGAGGACCCGGGACGCCCTGCAACG
CAGCGTCCAGCTGGCCATCGAGATCACCACCAACTCCCAGGAAGCGGCGGCCAAGCATGAGGCTCAGAGA
CTGGAGCAGGAAGCCCGCGGCCGGCTTGAGCGGCAGAAGATCCTGGACCAGTCAGAAGCCGAGAAAGCTC
GCAAGGAACTTTTGGAGCTGGAGGCTCTGAGCATGGCCGTGGAGAGCACCGGGACTGCCAAGGCGGAGGC
CGAGTCCCGTGCGGAGGCAGCCCGGATTGAGGGAGAAGGGTCCGTGCTGCAGGCCAAGCTAAAAGCACAG
GCCTTGGCCATTGAAACGGAGGCTGAGCTCCAGAGGGTCCAGAAGGTCCGAGAGCTGGAACTGGTCTATG
CCCGGGCCCAGCTGGAGCTGGAGGTGAGCAAGGCTCAGCAGCTGGCTGAGGTGGAGGTGAAGAAGTTCAA
GCAGATGACAGAGGCCATAGGCCCCAGCACCATCAGGGACCTTGCTGTGGCTGGGCCTGAGATGCAGGTA
AAACTGCTCCAGTCCCTGGGCCTGAAATCAACCCTCATCACCGATGGCTCCACTCCCATCAACCTCTTCA
ACACAGCCTTTGGGCTGCTGGGGATGGGGCCCGAGGGTCAGCCCCTGGGCAGAAGGGTGGCCAGTGGGCC
CAGCCCTGGGGAGGGGATATCCCCCCAGTCTGCTCAGGCCCCTCAAGCTCCTGGAGACAACCACGTGGTG
CCTGTACTGCGGGGTGGTAGCCATCATCATCACCATCACTAAGGATCCACCGGATCTAGATAACTGAGCG
GCCGCCTAATCTTTTTCCCTCTGCCAAAAATTATGGGGACATCATGAAGCCCCTTGAGCATCTGACTTCT
GGCTAATAAAGGAAATTTATTTTCATTGCAATAGTGTGTTGGAATTTTTTGTGTCTCTCACTCGGAAGGA
CATATGGGAGGGCAAATCATTTAAAACATCAGAATGAGTATTTGGTTTAGAGTTTGGCAACATATGCCCA
TATGCTGGCTGCCATGAACAAAGGTTGGCTATAAAGAGGTCATCAGTATATGAAACAGCCCCCTGCTGTC
CATTCCTTACATATGACTAGTAAGGATCTGCGATCGCTCCGGTGCCCGTCAGTGGGCAGAGCGCACATCG
CCCACAGTCCCCGAGAAGTTGGGGGGAGGGGTCGGCAATTGAACGGGTGCCTAGAGAAGGTGGCGCGGGG
TAAACTGGGAAAGTGATGTCGTGTACTGGCTCCGCCTTTTTCCCGAGGGTGGGGGAGAACCGTATATAAG
TGCAGTAGTCGCCGTGAACGTTCTTTTTCGCAACGGGTTTGCCGCCAGAACACAGCTGAAGCTTCGAGGG
GCTCGCATCTCTCCTTCACGCGCCCGCCGCCCTACCTGAGGCCGCCATCCACGCCGGTTGAGTCGCGTTC
TGCCGCCTCCCGCCTGTGGTGCCTCCTGAACTGCGTCCGCCGTCTAGGTAAGTTTAAAGCTCAGGTCGAG
ACCGGGCCTTTGTCCGGCGCTCCCTTGGAGCCTACCTAGACTCAGCCGGCTCTCCACGCTTTGCCTGACC
CTGCTTGCTCAACTCTACGTCTTTGTTTCGTTTTCTGTTCTGCGCCGTTACAGATCCAAGCTGTGACCGG
CGCCTACACCTGCAGCCAACGCCACCATGGTGTCTAAGGGCGAAGAGCTGATTAAGGAGAACATGCACAT
GAAGCTGTACATGGAGGGCACCGTGAACAACCACCACTTCAAGTGCACATCCGAGGGCGAAGGCAAGCCC
TACGAGGGCACCCAGACCATGAGAATCAAGGTGGTCGAGGGCGGCCCTCTCCCCTTCGCCTTCGACATCC
TGGCTACCAGCTTCATGTACGGCAGCAGAACCTTCATCAACCACACCCAGGGCATCCCCGACTTCTTTAA
GCAGTCCTTCCCTGAGGGCTTCACATGGGAGAGAGTCACCACATACGAAGACGGGGGCGTGCTGACCGCT
ACCCAGGACACCAGCCTCCAGGACGGCTGCCTCATCTACAACGTCAAGATCAGAGGGGTGAACTTCCCAT
CCAACGGCCCTGTGATGCAGAAGAAAACACTCGGCTGGGAGGCCAACACCGAGATGCTGTACCCCGCTGA
CGGCGGCCTGGAAGGCAGAAGCGACATGGCCCTGAAGCTCGTGGGCGGGGGCCACCTGATCTGCAACTTC
AAGACCACATACAGATCCAAGAAACCCGCTAAGAACCTCAAGATGCCCGGCGTCTACTATGTGGACCACA
GACTGGAAAGAATCAAGGAGGCCGACAAAGAGACCTACGTCGAGCAGCACGAGGTGGCTGTGGCCAGATA
CTGCGACCTCCCTAGCAAACTGGGGCACAAACTTAATGCTAGCGAGGGCAGAGGAAGTCTGCTAACATGC
GGTGACGTCGAGGAGAATCCTGGCCCAATGTCTAGACTGGACAAGAGCAAAGTCATAAACTCTGCTCTGG
AATTACTCAATGAAGTCGGTATCGAAGGCCTGACGACAAGGAAACTCGCTCAAAAGCTGGGAGTTGAGCA
GCCTACCCTGTACTGGCACGTGAAGAACAAGCGGGCCCTGCTCGATGCCCTGGCAATCGAGTGTCTGGAC
AGGCATCATACCCACTTCTGCCCCCTGGAAGGCGAGTCATGGCAAGACTTTCTGCGGAACAACGCCAAGT
CATTCCGCTGTGCTCTCCTCTCACATCGCGACGGGGCTAAAGTGCATCTCGGCACCCGCCCAACAGAGAA
ACAGTACGAAACCCTGGAAAATCAGCTCGCGTTCCTGTGTCAGCAAGGCTTCTCCCTGGAGAACGCACTG
TACGCTCTGTCCGCCGTGGGCCACTTTACACTGGGCTGCGTATTGGAGGATCAGGAGCATCAAGTAGCAA
AAGAGGAAAGAGAGACACCTACCACCGATTCTATGCCCCCACTTCTGAGACAAGCAATTGAGCTGTTCGA
CCATCAGGGAGCCGAACCTGCCTTCCTTTTCGGCCTGGAACTAATCATATGTGGCCTGGAGAAACAGCTA
AAGTGCGAAAGCGGCGGGCCGGCCGACGCCCTTGACGATTTTGACTTAGACATGCTCCCAGCCGATGCCC
TTGACGACTTTGACCTTGATATGCTGCCTGCTGACGCTCTTGACGATTTTGACCTTGACATGCTCCCCGG
ATGAGTCGACGATCCTAATCAACCTCTGGATTACAAAATTTGTGAAAGATTGACTGGTATTCTTAACTAT
GTTGCTCCTTTTACGCTATGTGGATACGCTGCTTTAATGCCTTTGTATCATGCTATTGCTTCCCGTATGG
CTTTCATTTTCTCCTCCTTGTATAAATCCTGGTTGCTGTCTCTTTATGAGGAGTTGTGGCCCGTTGTCAG
GCAACGTGGCGTGGTGTGCACTGTGTTTGCTGACGCAACCCCCACTGGTTGGGGCATTGCCACCACCTGT
CAGCTCCTTTCCGGGACTTTCGCTTTCCCCCTCCCTATTGCCACGGCGGAACTCATCGCCGCCTGCCTTG
CCCGCTGCTGGACAGGGGCTCGGCTGTTGGGCACTGACAATTCCGTGGTGTTGTCGGGGAAATCATCGTC
CTTTCCTTGGCTGCTCGCCTGTGTTGCCACCTGGATTCTGCGCGGGACGTCCTTCTGCTACGTCCCTTCG
GCCCTCAATCCAGCGGACCTTCCTTCCCGCGGCCTGCTGCCGGCTCTGCGGCCTCTTCCGCGTCTTCGCC
TTCGCCCTCAGACGAGTCGGATCTCCCTTTGGGCCGCCTCCCCGCCTGAGATCCTTTAAGACCAATGACT
TACAAGGCAGCTGTAGATCTTAGCCACTTTTTAAAAGAAAAGGGGGGACTGGAAGGGCTAATTCACTCCC
AACGAAGACAAGATCTGCTTTTTGCTTGTACTGGGTCTCTCTGGTTAGACCAGATCTGAGCCTGGGAGCT
CTCTGGCTAACTAGGGAACCCACTGCTTAAGCCTCAATAAAGCTTGCCTTGAGTGCTTCAAGTAGTGTGT
GCCCGTCTGTTGTGTGACTCTGGTAACTAGAGATCCCTCAGACCCTTTTAGTCAGTGTGGAAAATCTCTA
GCAGTAGTAGTTCATGTCATCTTATTATTCAGTATTTATAACTTGCAAAGAAATGAATATCAGAGAGTGA
GAGGCCCGGGTTAATTAAGGAAAGGGCTAGATCATTCTTGAAGACGAAAGGGCCTCGTGATACGCCTATT
TTTATAGGTTAATGTCATGATAATAATGGTTTCTTAGACGTCAGGTGGCACTTTTCGGGGAAATGTGCGC
GGAACCCCTATTTGTTTATTTTTCTAAATACATTCAAATATGTATCCGCTCATGAGACAATAACCCTGAT
AAATGCTTCAATAATATTGAAAAAGGAAGAGTATGAGTATTCAACATTTCCGTGTCGCCCTTATTCCCTT
TTTTGCGGCATTTTGCCTTCCTGTTTTTGCTCACCCAGAAACGCTGGTGAAAGTAAAAGATGCTGAAGAT
CAGTTGGGTGCACGAGTGGGTTACATCGAACTGGATCTCAACAGCGGTAAGATCCTTGAGAGTTTTCGCC
CCGAAGAACGTTTTCCAATGATGAGCACTTTTAAAGTTCTGCTATGTGGCGCGGTATTATCCCGTGTTGA
CGCCGGGCAAGAGCAACTCGGTCGCCGCATACACTATTCTCAGAATGACTTGGTTGAGTACTCACCAGTC
ACAGAAAAGCATCTTACGGATGGCATGACAGTAAGAGAATTATGCAGTGCTGCCATAACCATGAGTGATA
ACACTGCGGCCAACTTACTTCTGACAACGATCGGAGGACCGAAGGAGCTAACCGCTTTTTTGCACAACAT
GGGGGATCATGTAACTCGCCTTGATCGTTGGGAACCGGAGCTGAATGAAGCCATACCAAACGACGAGCGT
GACACCACGATGCCTGTAGCAATGGCAACAACGTTGCGCAAACTATTAACTGGCGAACTACTTACTCTAG
CTTCCCGGCAACAATTAATAGACTGGATGGAGGCGGATAAAGTTGCAGGACCACTTCTGCGCTCGGCCCT
TCCGGCTGGCTGGTTTATTGCTGATAAATCTGGAGCCGGTGAGCGTGGGTCTCGCGGTATCATTGCAGCA
CTGGGGCCAGATGGTAAGCCCTCCCGTATCGTAGTTATCTACACGACGGGGAGTCAGGCAACTATGGATG
AACGAAATAGACAGATCGCTGAGATAGGTGCCTCACTGATTAAGCATTGGTAACTGTCAGACCAAGTTTA
CTCATATATACTTTAGATTGATTTAAAACTTCATTTTTAATTTAAAAGGATCTAGGTGAAGATCCTTTTT
GATAATCTCATGACCAAAATCCCTTAACGTGAGTTTTCGTTCCACTGAGCGTCAGACCCCGTAGAAAAGA
TCAAAGGATCTTC
